>Addgene plasmid #12941 | DCT.VV.Orf253 | addgene partial sequence | sequence record 19325 | T7 5'-TAATACGACTCACTATAGGG-3'
GAGCTCGGATCCGTACCCTTCACCGAATTCCAGCTGACCACCATGAATCCCAAACATTGGGGAAGAGCCG
TATGGACCATTATTTTTATAGTACTTTCGCAAGCGGGTTTAGACGGCAACATAGAAGCGTGTAAACGAAA
ACTATATACTATAGTTAGCACTCTTCCATGTCCTGCATGTAGACGGCACGCGACTATCGCTATAGAGGAC
AATAATGTCATGTCTAGCGATGATCTGAATTATATTTATTATTTTTTCATCAGATTATTTAACAATTTGG
CATCTGATCCCAAATACGCGATCGCTGTGACAAAGGTTAACCCTTTATAAACTTAACCCATTATAAAACT
TATGATTAGTCACGACTGAAGCAATTCCCGGGGATCCGAATAAAGGGTCAAGACAATTCTGCAGATATCC
AGCACAGTGGCGGCCGCTCGAGTCTAGAGGGCCCGCGGTTCGAAGGTAAGCCTATCCCTAACCCTCTCCT
CGGTCTCGATTCTACGCGTACCGGTCATCATCACCATCACCATTGAGTTTAAACCCGCTGATCAGCCTCG
ACTGTGCCTTCTAGTTGCCAGCCATCTGTTGTTTGCCCCTCCCCCGTGCCTTCCTTGACCCTGGAAGGTG
CCACTCCCACTGTCCTTTCCTAATAAAATGAGGAAATTGCATCGCATTGTCTGAGTAGGTGTCATTCTAT
TCTGGGGGGTGGGGTGGGGCAGGACAGCAAGGGGGAGGATTGGGAAGACAATAGCAGGCATGCTGGGGAT
GCGGTGGGCTCTATGGCTTCTGAGGCGGAAAGAACCAGCTGGGGCTCTAGGGGGGTATCCCACGCGCCCT
GTAGCGGCGCATTAAGCGCGGCGGGT
