[The description below was written by a language model from this plasmid's Addgene catalogue record.]
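Description:
DCT.VV.Orf253 is a mammalian expression plasmid built on the commercial pcDNA 3.1D V5-His-TOPO backbone (about 5.5 kb without insert). It carries a 288 bp open reading frame from vaccinia virus. The insert is catalogued as VV.Orf253, also annotated as VV_WR_066 and described as an intracellular mature virion (IMV) protein with redox function. It is recorded as flanked by BamHI sites at both ends, both retained, and can be read from the upstream T7 primer site. The plasmid is maintained at high copy in E. coli under ampicillin selection, and a neomycin resistance marker allows G418 selection of transfected mammalian cells.

The record provides no feature table, so the regulatory elements are not listed explicitly. This backbone family generally uses a CMV immediate-early promoter to drive the insert and offers C-terminal V5 and polyhistidine tags, but the record does not state whether the ORF is in frame with those tags. The plasmid belongs to a library of individually cloned vaccinia ORFs made for screening, in work that identified poxvirus CD8+ T cell determinants to inform smallpox vaccine design and characterization. Expressing single viral ORFs in mammalian cells is consistent with testing which viral proteins are recognized by T cells.

The ORF numbering is specific to this library, and equivalent names in the Copenhagen and WR strains are given in an accompanying spreadsheet. The depositors caution that the clones were made for screening and may differ from the canonical gene sequence, so the insert should be checked against the available quality-control sequence data before use.
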