Addgene plasmid #12941: DCT.VV.Orf253
Purpose: This plasmid was designed for screening purposes and may contain discrepancies relative to the current canonical GenBank version of the gene.
Depositing lab: Jack Bennink & Jon Yewdell. Depositing organization: National Institute of Allergy and Infectious Diseases (NIAID). Publication: Identification of poxvirus CD8+ T cell determinants to enable rational design and characterization of smallpox vaccines. Tscharke DC, Karupiah G, Zhou J, Palmore T, Irvine KR, Haeryfar SM, Williams S, Sidney J, Sette A, Bennink JR, Yewdell JW. J Exp Med. 2005 January 3; 201(1): 95–104. 10.1084/jem.20041912 PubMed 15623576.
Backbone
  Vector backbone: pcDNA 3.1D V5-His-TOPO
  Backbone manufacturer: Invitrogen
  Backbone size w/o insert (bp): 5514
  Vector type: Mammalian Expression
  Selectable markers: Neomycin (select with G418)
Growth in bacteria
  Bacterial resistance: Ampicillin, 100 μg/mL
  Growth temperature: 37°C
  Growth strain: DH5alpha
  Copy number: High Copy
Gene/Insert
  Gene/Insert name: VV.Orf253 (alt names: IMV protein with redox function; VV_WR_066)
  Species: Vaccinia Virus
  Insert size (bp): 288
  GenBank ID: 9790987
  Cloning method: Restriction Enzyme; 5′ cloning site BamHI (not destroyed); 3′ cloning site BamHI (not destroyed)
  Sequencing primers: 5′ Universal T7
Terms and licenses: Academic/Nonprofit Terms; Industry Terms: Not Available to Industry
Depositor comments: Please see the Vaccinia kit page ( https://www.addgene.org/vvorf/ ) for more information. The kit page contains the supplemental VVOrfData spreadsheet, which includes important information about this plasmid. The plasmid and insert names provided here relate only to this library. The name of the ORF (if present) in VACV strain Copenhagen and the name of the ORF (if annotated) in VACV strain WR sequence can be found in VVOrfData spreadsheet. Please note that the amino acid sequence given for each ORF in the spreadsheet may contain some errors. Additionally, changes from the expected sequence may be present in these plasmids. Please see Addgene's quality control sequence and sequencing notes in the VVOrfData spreadsheet before ordering this plasmid.
How to cite: DCT.VV.Orf253 was a gift from Jack Bennink & Jon Yewdell (Addgene plasmid # 12941 ; http://n2t.net/addgene:12941 ; RRID:Addgene_12941)
